Addgene plasmid #247592: pPOTv6-hygro-3HA::tbTurboID::3HA
Purpose: Trypanosoma brucei PCR only tagging (pPOT) vector for endogenous gene tagging
Depositing lab: Samuel Dean. Depositing organization: University of Warwick. Publication: A comprehensive toolkit for protein localization and functional analysis in trypanosomatids. Paterou A, Saez Conde J, Tyc J, Sunter JD, Vaughan S, Gull K, Dean S. Open Biol. 2025 Apr;15(4):240361. doi: 10.1098/rsob.240361. Epub 2025 Apr 2. PubMed 40169015.
Backbone
  Vector backbone: pPOT
  Vector type: Unspecified
Growth in bacteria
  Bacterial resistance: Ampicillin, 100 μg/mL
  Growth temperature: 37°C
  Growth strain: NEB Stable
  Copy number: High Copy
Gene/Insert
  Gene/Insert name: tbTurboID
  Species: Synthetic
  Promoter: read through
  Cloning method: Restriction Enzyme; 5′ cloning site HindIII (not destroyed); 3′ cloning site BamHI (not destroyed)
  Sequencing primers: 5′ cTATGGGTTCTGGTAGTG; 3′ cTTAACTACCCGATCCTG
Terms and licenses: Academic/Nonprofit Terms; Industry Terms: Not Available to Industry
How to cite: pPOTv6-hygro-3HA::tbTurboID::3HA was a gift from Samuel Dean (Addgene plasmid # 247592 ; http://n2t.net/addgene:247592 ; RRID:Addgene_247592)
