[The description below was written by a language model from this plasmid's Addgene catalogue record and pLannotate feature annotations shown in this document.]
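Description:
pPOTv6-hygro-3HA::tbTurboID::3HA is a "PCR only tagging" (pPOT) template plasmid for tagging genes at their endogenous loci in Trypanosoma brucei. It is not an expression vector in its own right. In the pPOT approach, the tag and drug-marker region is amplified with long primers that carry homology to the target gene, and the resulting product is transfected so that it integrates at the chromosomal locus. Consistent with this, the record lists the promoter as "read through", meaning expression depends on transcription of the tagged locus rather than on a dedicated promoter in the cassette. In E. coli the 7.2 kb plasmid is maintained at high copy through a ColE1/pUC-type origin and selected with ampicillin (AmpR/bla). The backbone also carries an f1 origin, lac promoter/operator and lacZα remnants, and flanking SP6 and T7 promoters typical of a general cloning vector.

The payload is tbTurboID, a synthetic insert cloned between HindIII and BamHI. It is annotated as a birA-related coding sequence, which fits TurboID being an engineered E. coli BirA biotin ligase used for proximity labelling. The construct name indicates triple HA epitope tags on both sides of the ligase, although the annotation detects HA fragments on only one side. Two copies of the hygromycin phosphotransferase gene (hph) flank the tag. This matches a design in which one template can yield either N-terminal or C-terminal tagging amplicons, each with a hygromycin marker for selecting trypanosome transfectants, though the record does not state this explicitly. Trypanosome intergenic RNA-processing sequences are not annotated. The construct's likely use is to fuse TurboID to a protein of interest at native expression levels for proximity biotinylation, with HA-based detection of the fusion.
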