Features (pLannotate 1.2.2; 17 found; start..end, strand, type, name):
      1..589     +  rep_origin     ori: high-copy-number ColE1/pMB1/pBR322/pUC origin of replication
    772..864     +  CDS            lacI (fragment): lac repressor; lacI; The lac repressor binds to the lac operator to inhibit transcription in E. coli. This inhibition can be relieved by adding lactose or isopropyl-β-D-thiogalactopyranoside (IPTG).
    877..898     +  protein_bind   CAP binding site: CAP binding activates transcription in the presence of cAMP. E. coli catabolite activator protein
    913..943     +  promoter       lac promoter: promoter for the E. coli lac operon
    951..967     +  protein_bind   lac operator: The lac repressor binds to the lac operator to inhibit transcription in E. coli. This inhibition can be relieved by adding lactose or isopropyl-β-D-thiogalactopyranoside (IPTG). lac repressor encoded by lacI
   1009..1027    +  promoter       SP6 promoter: promoter for bacteriophage SP6 RNA polymerase
   1223..2245    -  CDS            hph: KHYB_ECOLX - Experimental evidence at protein level: Swiss-Prot protein existence level 1. The aminoglycoside phosphotransferases achieve inactivation of their antibiotic substrates by phosphorylation. Only phosphorylates hygromycin and closely related compounds such as demethyl analogs and destomycin. From Escherichia coli.
   2741..3700    -  CDS            birA: BIRA_ECOLI - Also known as bioR, dhbB. Experimental evidence at protein level: Swiss-Prot protein existence level 1. Acts both as a biotin--[acetyl-CoA-carboxylase] ligase and a biotin-operon repressor. In the presence of ATP, BirA activates biotin to form the BirA-biotinyl-5'-adenylate (BirA-bio-5'-AMP or holoBirA) complex. HoloBirA can either transfer the biotinyl moiety to the biotin carboxyl carrier protein (BCCP) subunit of acetyl-CoA carboxylase, or bind to the biotin operator site and inhibit transcription of the operon. From Escherichia coli (strain K12).
   3741..3757    -  CDS            3xHA (fragment): three tandem HA epitope tags
   3771..3796    -  CDS            HA (fragment): HA (human influenza hemagglutinin) epitope tag
   4190..5212    -  CDS            hph: KHYB_ECOLX - Experimental evidence at protein level: Swiss-Prot protein existence level 1. The aminoglycoside phosphotransferases achieve inactivation of their antibiotic substrates by phosphorylation. Only phosphorylates hygromycin and closely related compounds such as demethyl analogs and destomycin. From Escherichia coli.
   5381..5399    -  promoter       T7 promoter: promoter for bacteriophage T7 RNA polymerase
   5402..5559    +  CDS            lacZα (fragment): LacZα fragment of β-galactosidase; lacZ fragment
   5563..6018    +  rep_origin     f1 ori (sequence partly withheld): f1 bacteriophage origin of replication; arrow indicates direction of (+) strand synthesis
   6019..6069    -  misc_feature   bom (fragment): basis of mobility region from pBR322
   6096..6200    +  promoter       AmpR promoter: bla
   6201..7061    +  CDS            AmpR: β-lactamase; bla; confers resistance to ampicillin, carbenicillin, and related antibiotics
>Addgene plasmid #247592 | pPOTv6-hygro-3HA::tbTurboID::3HA | addgene full sequence | sequence record 495182 | Addgene NGS Result
TTGAGATCCTTTTTTTCTGCGCGTAATCTGCTGCTTGCAAACAAAAAAACCACCGCTACCAGCGGTGGTT
TGTTTGCCGGATCAAGAGCTACCAACTCTTTTTCCGAAGGTAACTGGCTTCAGCAGAGCGCAGATACCAA
ATACTGTTCTTCTAGTGTAGCCGTAGTTAGGCCACCACTTCAAGAACTCTGTAGCACCGCCTACATACCT
CGCTCTGCTAATCCTGTTACCAGTGGCTGCTGCCAGTGGCGATAAGTCGTGTCTTACCGGGTTGGACTCA
AGACGATAGTTACCGGATAAGGCGCAGCGGTCGGGCTGAACGGGGGGTTCGTGCACACAGCCCAGCTTGG
AGCGAACGACCTACACCGAACTGAGATACCTACAGCGTGAGCTATGAGAAAGCGCCACGCTTCCCGAAGG
GAGAAAGGCGGACAGGTATCCGGTAAGCGGCAGGGTCGGAACAGGAGAGCGCACGAGGGAGCTTCCAGGG
GGAAACGCCTGGTATCTTTATAGTCCTGTCGGGTTTCGCCACCTCTGACTTGAGCGTCGATTTTTGTGAT
GCTCGTCAGGGGGGCGGAGCCTATGGAAAAACGCCAGCAACGCGGCCTTTTTACGGTTCCTGGCCTTTTG
CTGGCCTTTTGCTCACATGTTCTTTCCTGCGTTATCCCCTGATTCTGTGGATAACCGTATTACCGCCTTT
GAGTGAGCTGATACCGCTCGCCGCAGCCGAACGACCGAGCGCAGCGAGTCAGTGAGCGAGGAAGCGGAAG
AGCGCCCAATACGCAAACCGCCTCTCCCCGCGCGTTGGCCGATTCATTAATGCAGCTGGCACGACAGGTT
TCCCGACTGGAAAGCGGGCAGTGAGCGCAACGCAATTAATGTGAGTTAGCTCACTCATTAGGCACCCCAG
GCTTTACACTTTATGCTTCCGGCTCGTATGTTGTGTGGAATTGTGAGCGGATAACAATTTCACACAGGAA
ACAGCTATGACCATGATTACGCCAAGCTATTTAGGTGACACTATAGAATACTCAAGCTATGCATCCAATT
TGAGAGACCTGTGCGGGGCTCGAATCCCCCCATTTTCTTCTTTTACATCATCCCCCCTTCCTAACCAACC
TGCAGGCGCACCTCCCTGCTGTGCCATCAGATTACTCCGGGAACCTTTCCACGGAAAAGACACGAGACAA
GGGAAAAGCCAACTAAATGGGCACTCGAGCTATTCCTTTGCCCTCGGACGAGTGCTGGGGCGTCGGTTTC
CACTATCGGCGAGTACTTCTACACAGCCATCGGTCCAGACGGCCGCGCTTCTGCGGGCGATTTGTGTACG
CCCGACAGTCCCGGCTCCGGATCGGACGATTGCGTCGCATCGACCCTGCGCCCAAGCTGCATCATCGAAA
TTGCCGTCAACCAAGCTCTGATAGAGTTGGTCAAGACCAATGCGGAGCATATACGCCCGGAGCCGAGGCG
ATCCTGCAAGCTCCGGATGCCTCCGCTCGAAGTAGCGCGTCTGCTGCTCCATACAAGCCAACCACGGCCT
CCAGAAGAAGATGTTGGCGACCTCGTATTGGGAATCCCCGAACATCGCCTCGCTCCAGTCAATGACCGCT
GTTATGCGGCCATTGTCCGTCAGGACATTGTTGGAGCCGAAATCCGCGTGCACGAGGTGCCGGACTTCGG
GGCAGTCCTCGGCCCAAAGCATCAGCTCATCGAGAGCCTGCGCGACGGACGCACTGACGGTGTCGTCCAT
CACAGTTTGCCAGTGATACACATGGGGATCAGCAATCGCGCATATAAAATCACGCCATGTAGTGTATTGA
CCGATTCCTTGCGGTCCGAATGGGCCGAACCCGCTCGTCTGGCTAAGATCGGCCGCAGCGATCGCATCCA
TTGCCTCCGCGACCGGCTGCAGAACAGCGGGCAGTTCGGTTTCAGGCAGGTCTTGCAACGTGACACCCTG
TGCACGGCGGGAGATGCAATAGGTCAGGCTCTCGCTAAATTCCCCAATGTCAAGCACTTCCGGAATCGGG
AGCGCGGCCGATGCAAAGTGCCGATAAACATAACGATCTTTGTAGAAACCATCGGCGCAGCTATTTACCC
GCAGGACATATCCACGCCCTCCTACATCGAAGCTGAAAGCACGAGATTCTTCGCCCTCCGAGAGCTGCAT
CAGGTCGGAGACGCTGTCGAACTTTTCGATCAGAAACTTCTCGACAGACGTCGCGGTGAGTTCAGGCTTT
TTCATGCTAGCTGATGCTTTATTGCTTTCTCTTAAATTTGGGATAACCGTAGTTTATGCGGCAGTAGTTT
GACACCTTTTCGAGGGGGAAAGAGACAAAAAAGGAGAAGACAAGGATTAAAGGGTGCACCCAAAGGAGGA
AACACACGGTTGGTGTGCAGTGATGAATATCAAGTTGCACAACAGTGCAGACTCAAAACGGCACTAATGA
ACCAGATGTCAGACATGCAGCTACGATCTACACAAACAGTGACTCTCTAATGCCGAAGGATAGGCACCGC
AGTGCACGTACACAGCGGCATAGATTGAAATACTACATAAAGGTTATACATTGATTATAATGAAAGACAT
TTAAGCGCAGCGGAGCTCTTAACTACCCGATCCTGATCCAGATCCTGATCCCGCGTAGTCAGGGACATCA
TACGGGTAACTGCCGGCGTAGTCCGGTACATCATATGGATATGATCCCGCATAATCCGGAACATCGTAGG
GGTAGGATCCCTTCTCGGCAGACCTAAGGGAGATCTCGCCGCCCATCCAAGGTTTGATAACACCGTCTTG
TTCCAACAACAATGCTCCCTGTTTGTCTATGCCTCGTGAAATGCCAAAAATTTCTTTATCTCCAATAATA
AGTTTCACCGGTCGGTTGATAAAGTTATCTAACTTTTCCCAGCGGGGAAGGTAGGGTGCGAGGCCTTCCT
GTTCGAATAACTCCAAGGCGGCCCGAAGTTCCCTAATGAGGGTTGCCGCCAGCGTATTCCGATCCAGGTT
TATTCCGGCTTCCTGCAGGGTTATCCAACCCTGATTGACCACGCTCTCCTCGACCCTGCGCATCGCCACG
TTAATACCTGCACCAATCACGATTTGTGCGGCATCGCCCGTTATACCGGCTAATTCGACAAGAATACCCG
CCAATTTACGATCTTGTAAATACAGATCGTTGGGCCATTTGACCCTGACTTTATCTGCCCCAAGTTTGCG
TAGTGCTTCCGCCATTACAATGCCAATTACTGGACCTAGACCTATTGCCGCCGGACCTCTCTTAAGTCTC
CAGAACATGCTCAGATAAAGGTTCGCCCCGAATGGACTAAACCACTTTCGACCCCGGGACCCGCGTCCGG
CCTGCTGATATTCAGCAATGCAAGCATCACCTGACTTGAGTTCACCTATGCGATCTAACAGGTATTGGTT
AGTGGAATCAACCACGGGGAGGACAGCCACACTGCCGCCATCGAGCTGCCCTAGGATCTGCTTTGCGTTT
AAAAGAGGAATTGGCTCTGGTAGCGAATACCCTTTTCCAGGCACAGTAAACACATCCACTCCCCAATCAC
GTAACGTCTGAATGTGCTTATTAATAGCAGCACGCGACATGCCGAGGGTTTCTCCCAACTGTTCACCACT
GTGAAATTCCCCATTAGCAAGGAGCGCGATAAGTTTTAGTGGCACCGTGTTATCTTTAAGCTTAGCATAA
TCGGGTACGTCGTAAGGATACGAACCTGCATAATCTGGAACGTCATAAGGGTACGAACCTGCGTAATCTG
GAACGTCGTATGGGTAAGAACCGGAACCGGAACCACTACCAGAACCCATAGGTACCCGTTGCAGTTGAGT
TTCTGTTTTCGGGCTTGTTGGTATACTTGTTTGATTAATGTGGCTGATAGCTAAGCTATCGCAAATATTT
GTACAAGACATGAGGGGGCAAAAAAATAAGCCAAGTGTATTTGTTAGGCTTCCGTGCCTGTTAGAGAAAT
ATGTAAGGAAACGCCTGCGCTACACAGCTTGAGCAACGCGTGGGGCTCGAATCCCCCCATTTTCTTCTTT
TACATCATCCCCCCTTCCTAACCAACCTGCAGGCGCACCTCCCTGCTGTGCCATCAGATTACTCCGGGAA
CCTTTCCACGGAAAAGACACGAGACAAGGGAAAGGCCAACTAAATGGGCACCATGGCTATTCCTTTGCCC
TCGGACGAGTGCTGGGGCGTCGGTTTCCACTATCGGCGAGTACTTCTACACAGCCATCGGTCCAGACGGC
CGCGCTTCTGCGGGCGATTTGTGTACGCCCGACAGTCCCGGCTCCGGATCGGACGATTGCGTCGCATCGA
CCCTGCGCCCAAGCTGCATCATCGAAATTGCCGTCAACCAAGCTCTGATAGAGTTGGTCAAGACCAATGC
GGAGCATATACGCCCGGAGCCGAGGCGATCCTGCAAGCTCCGGATGCCTCCGCTCGAAGTAGCGCGTCTG
CTGCTCCATACAAGCCAACCACGGCCTCCAGAAGAAGATGTTGGCGACCTCGTATTGGGAATCCCCGAAC
ATCGCCTCGCTCCAGTCAATGACCGCTGTTATGCGGCCATTGTCCGTCAGGACATTGTTGGAGCCGAAAT
CCGCGTGCACGAGGTGCCGGACTTCGGGGCAGTCCTCGGCCCAAAGCATCAGCTCATCGAGAGCCTGCGC
GACGGACGCACTGACGGTGTCGTCCATCACAGTTTGCCAGTGATACACATGGGGATCAGCAATCGCGCAT
ATAAAATCACGCCATGTAGTGTATTGACCGATTCCTTGCGGTCCGAATGGGCCGAACCCGCTCGTCTGGC
TAAGATCGGCCGCAGCGATCGCATCCATTGCCTCCGCGACCGGCTGCAGAACAGCGGGCAGTTCGGTTTC
AGGCAGGTCTTGCAACGTGACACCCTGTGCACGGCGGGAGATGCAATAGGTCAGGCTCTCGCTAAATTCC
CCAATGTCAAGCACTTCCGGAATCGGGAGCGCGGCCGATGCAAAGTGCCGATAAACATAACGATCTTTGT
AGAAACCATCGGCGCAGCTATTTACCCGCAGGACATATCCACGCCCTCCTACATCGAAGCTGAAAGCACG
AGATTCTTCGCCCTCCGAGAGCTGCATCAGGTCGGAGACGCTGTCGAACTTTTCGATCAGAAACTTCTCG
ACAGACGTCGCGGTGAGTTCAGGCTTTTTCATGAATTCCACTAGAGCTTATTTTATGGCAGCAACGAGAC
CTTACGTAAAGCAAAACTAAATAAGAGCGGAGACTGCAATGCAGAGTAAAAAAAAAAAAAACATGAATTT
CAGAAGACCTTGCTGTGCCCCTAGCTTGCAGCAGGTCTGCATTATACGGGCCCAATTCGCCCTATAGTGA
GTCGTATTACAATTCACTGGCCGTCGTTTTACAACGTCGTGACTGGGAAAACCCTGGCGTTACCCAACTT
AATCGCCTTGCAGCACATCCCCCTTTCGCCAGCTGGCGTAATAGCGAAGAGGCCCGCACCGATCGCCCTT
CCCAACAGTTGCGCAGCCTGAATGGCGAATGGACGCGCCCTGTAGCGGCGCATTAAGT
[98 nt withheld, positions 5589-5686]
C
[91 nt withheld, positions 5688-5778]
A
[49 nt withheld, positions 5780-5828]
CCTTTGACGTTGGAGTCCACGTTCTTT
[37 nt withheld, positions 5856-5892]
ACCCTATCTCGGTCTATTCTTTTGATTTATAAGGGATTTTGCCGATTTCGGCCTATTGGTTAAAAAATGA
GCTGATTTAACAAAAATTTAACGCGAATTTTAACAAAATATTAACGCTTACAATTTCCTGATGCGGTATT
TTCTCCTTACGCATCTGTGCGGTATTTCACACCGCATCAGGTGGCACTTTTCGGGGAAATGTGCGCGGAA
CCCCTATTTGTTTATTTTTCTAAATACATTCAAATATGTATCCGCTCATGAGACAATAACCCTGATAAAT
GCTTCAATAATATTGAAAAAGGAAGAGTATGAGTATTCAACATTTCCGTGTCGCCCTTATTCCCTTTTTT
GCGGCATTTTGCCTTCCTGTTTTTGCTCACCCAGAAACGCTGGTGAAAGTAAAAGATGCTGAAGATCAGT
TGGGTGCACGAGTGGGTTACATCGAACTGGATCTCAACAGCGGTAAGATCCTTGAGAGTTTTCGCCCCGA
AGAACGTTTTCCAATGATGAGCACTTTTAAAGTTCTGCTATGTGGCGCGGTATTATCCCGTATTGACGCC
GGGCAAGAGCAACTCGGTCGCCGCATACACTATTCTCAGAATGACTTGGTTGAGTACTCACCAGTCACAG
AAAAGCATCTTACGGATGGCATGACAGTAAGAGAATTATGCAGTGCTGCCATAACCATGAGTGATAACAC
TGCGGCCAACTTACTTCTGACAACGATCGGAGGACCGAAGGAGCTAACCGCTTTTTTGCACAACATGGGG
GATCATGTAACTCGCCTTGATCGTTGGGAACCGGAGCTGAATGAAGCCATACCAAACGACGAGCGTGACA
CCACGATGCCTGTAGCAATGGCAACAACGTTGCGCAAACTATTAACTGGCGAACTACTTACTCTAGCTTC
CCGGCAACAATTAATAGACTGGATGGAGGCGGATAAAGTTGCAGGACCACTTCTGCGCTCGGCCCTTCCG
GCTGGCTGGTTTATTGCTGATAAATCTGGAGCCGGTGAGCGTGGGTCTCGCGGTATCATTGCAGCACTGG
GGCCAGATGGTAAGCCCTCCCGTATCGTAATTATCTACACGACGGGGAGTCAGGCAACTATGGATGAACG
AAATAGACAGATCGCTGAGATAGGTGCCTCACTGATTAAGCATTGGTAACTGTCAGACCAAGTTTACTCA
TATATACTTTAGATTGATTTAAAACTTCATTTTTAATTTAAAAGGATCTAGGTGAAGATCCTTTTTGATA
ATCTCATGACCAAAATCCCTTAACGTGAGTTTTCGTTCCACTGAGCGTCAGACCCCGTAGAAAAGATCAA
AGGATCTTC
